>Addgene plasmid #173367 | RVD-hG9 | addgene full sequence | sequence record 361539 | Addgene NGS Result
TCGTGCACACAGCCCAGCTTGGAGCGAACGACCTACACCGAACTGAGATACCTACAGCGTGAGCTATGAG
AAAGCGCCACGCTTCCCGAAGGGAGAAAGGCGGACAGGTATCCGGTAAGCGGCAGGGTCGGAACAGGAGA
GCGCACGAGGGAGCTTCCAGGGGGAAACGCCTGGTATCTTTATAGTCCTGTCGGGTTTCGCCACCTCTGA
CTTGAGCGTCGATTTTTGTGATGCTCGTCAGGGGGGCGGAGCCTATGGAAAAACGCCAGCAACGCGGCCT
TTTTACGGTTCCTGGCCTTTTGCTGGCCTTTTGCTCACATGTTCTTTCCTGCGTTATCCACAGAATCAGG
GGATAACGCAGGAAAGAACATGAATTAATTCTCATGTTTGACAGCTTATCATCGATTAGCTTTAATGCGG
TAGTTTATCACAGTTAAATTGCTAACGCAGTCAGGCACCGTGTATGAAATCTAACAATGCGCTCATCGTC
ATCCTCGGCACCGTCACCCTGGATGCTGTAGGCATAGGCTTGGTTATGCCGGTACTGCCGGGCCTCTTGC
GGGATATCGTCCATTCCGACAGCATCGCCAGTCACTATGGCGTGCTGCTAGCGCTATATGCGTTGATGCA
ATTTCTATGCGCACCCGTTCTCGGAGCACTGTCCGACCGCTTTGGCCGCCGCCCAGTCCTGCTCGCTTCG
CTACTTGGAGCCACTATCGACTACGCGATCATGGCGACCACACCCGTCCTGTGGATTCTCTACGCCGGAC
GCATCGTGGCCGGCATCACCGGCGCCACAGGTGCGGTTGCTGGCGCCTATATCGCCGACATCACCGATGG
GGAAGATCGGGCTCGCCACTTCGGGCTCATGAGCGCTTGTTTCGGCGTGGGTATGGTGGCAGGCCCCGTG
GCCGGGGGACTGTTGGGCGCCATCTCCTTACATGCACCATTCCTTGCGGCGGCGGTGCTCAACGGCCTCA
ACCTACTACTGGGCTGCTTCCTAATGCAGGAGTCGCATAAGGGAGAGCGCCGACCCATGCCCTTGAGAGC
CTTCAACCCAGTCAGCTCCTTCCGGTGGGCGCGGGGCATGACTATCGTCGCCGCACTTATGACTGTCTTC
TTTATCATGCAACTCGTAGGACAGGTGCCGGCAGCGCTCTGGGTCATTTTCGGCGAGGACCGCTTTCGCT
GGAGCGCGACGATGATCGGCCTGTCGCTTGCGGTATTCGGAATCTTGCACGCCCTCGCTCAAGCCTTCGT
CACTGGTCCCGCCACCAAACGTTTCGGCGAGAAGCAGGCCATTATCGCCGGCATGGCGGCCGACGCGCTG
GGCTACGTCTTGCTGGCGTTCGCGACGCGAGGCTGGATGGCCTTCCCCATTATGATTCTTCTCGCTTCCG
GCGGCATCGGGATGCCCGCGTTGCAGGCCATGCTGTCCAGGCAGGTAGATGACGACCATCAGGGACAGCT
TCAAGGATCGCTCGCGGCTCTTACCAGCCTAACTTCGATCATTGGACCGCTGATCGTCACGGCGATTTAT
GCCGCCTCGGCGAGCACATGGAACGGGTTGGCATGGATTGTAGGCGCCGCCCTATACCTTGTCTGCCTCC
CCGCGTTGCGTCGCGGTGCATGGAGCCGGGCCACCTCGACCTGAATGGAAGCCGGCGGCACCTCGCTAAC
GGATTCACCACTCCAAGAATTGGAGCCAATCAATTCTTGCGGAGAACTGTGAATGCGCAAACCAACCCTT
GATCGGGGAAGAACAGTATGTCGAGCTATTTTTTGACTTACTGGGGATCAAGCCTGATTGGGAGAAAATA
AAATATCCCCTATAGTGAGTCGTATTACATGGTCATAGCTGTTTCCTGGCAGCTCTGGCCCGTGTCTCAA
AATCTCTGATGTTACATTGCACAAGATAAAAATATATCATCATGCCTCCTCTAGACCAAAGCTGGTCTCG
TTCCAACAATGGCGGCAGGCCGGCGCTGGAGAGCATTGTTGCCCAGTTATCTCGCCCTGATCCGGCGTTG
GCCGCGTGAGACCATATCTGGTCGAGCCACCCATGACCAAAATCCCTTAACGTGAGTTACGCGTCGTTCC
ACTGAGCGTCAGACCCCGTAGAAAAGATCAAAGGATCTTCTTGAGATCCTTTTTTTCTGCGCGTAATCTG
CTGCTTGCAAACAAAAAAACCACCGCTACCAGCGGTGGTTTGTTTGCCGGATCAAGAGCTACCAACTCTT
TTTCCGAAGGTAACTGGCTTCAGCAGAGCGCAGATACCAAATACTGTTCTTCTAGTGTAGCCGTAGTTAG
GCCACCACTTCAAGAACTCTGTAGCACCGCCTACATACCTCGCTCTGCTAATCCTGTTACCAGTGGCTGC
TGCCAGTGGCGATAAGTCGTGTCTTACCGGGTTGGACTCAAGACGATAGTTACCGGATAAGGCGCAGCGG
TCGGGCTGAACGGGGGGT
Features (pLannotate 1.2.2; 6 found; start..end, strand, type, name):
    333..372     -  rep_origin     RSF ori (fragment): Plasmids containing the RSF 1030 origin of replication can be propagated in E. coli cells that contain additional plasmids with compatible origins.
    388..416     +  promoter       tet promoter: E. coli promoter for tetracycline efflux protein gene
    464..1654    +  CDS            TcR: tetracycline efflux protein; tet; confers resistance to tetracycline
   1752..1826    +  CDS            KanR (fragment): aminoglycoside phosphotransferase; aphA-3; confers resistance to kanamycin
   1829..1847    -  promoter       T7 promoter: promoter for bacteriophage T7 RNA polymerase
   2141..261     +  rep_origin     ori (across the origin): high-copy-number ColE1/pMB1/pBR322/pUC origin of replication
