[The description below was written by a language model from this plasmid's Addgene catalogue record and pLannotate feature annotations shown in this document.]
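Description:
RVD-hG9 is a small (about 2.5 kb) bacterial cloning plasmid that serves as one module in a library of parts for one-step assembly of custom TALE repeat arrays. Such arrays are used to build DNA-binding domains for DddA-derived cytosine base editors (DdCBEs), TALEs and related tools. The backbone is recorded as a "TetR T vector", a TA-cloning vector, and the depositor notes that the synthetic insert sits in its TA site. Propagation in E. coli relies on a high-copy ColE1/pUC-type origin. Selection is by tetracycline, provided by the TcR efflux protein gene under its native tet promoter. The annotation also picks up a short RSF origin fragment, a short kanamycin-resistance fragment and a T7 promoter. The two fragments are too small to be functional and appear to be backbone remnants, and no role is recorded for the T7 promoter.

The insert is described as an "NN half RVD at Position9". NN is the repeat-variable diresidue that in the TALE code conventionally recognises guanine, which fits the "G" in the plasmid name. A half repeat is the truncated final repeat that normally terminates a TALE array, so this module would close an array at position 9 with a G-specifying unit. The automated feature table does not annotate the insert itself, and the record does not state the restriction sites or overhangs used for assembly. The plasmid has no eukaryotic expression elements and functions purely as a donor of the repeat fragment, to be combined with the other positional modules of the set in a destination vector. The associated work applied such assemblies to mitochondrial DNA base editing for modelling mitochondrial disease in zebrafish.
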