Addgene plasmid #173367: RVD-hG9
Purpose: One-step assembly of custom RVD arrays to construct DdCBE, TALE, etc.
Depositing lab: Bin Shen. Depositing organization: Nanjing Medical University. Publication: Precision modeling of mitochondrial diseases in zebrafish via DdCBE-mediated mtDNA base editing. Guo J, Zhang X, Chen X, Sun H, Dai Y, Wang J, Qian X, Tan L, Lou X, Shen B. Cell Discov. 2021 Sep 3;7(1):78. doi: 10.1038/s41421-021-00307-9. PubMed 34480028.
Backbone
  Vector backbone: TetR T vector
  Vector type: Unspecified
Growth in bacteria
  Bacterial resistance: Tetracycline, 10 μg/mL
  Growth temperature: 37°C
  Growth strain: DH5alpha
  Copy number: High Copy
Gene/Insert
  Gene/Insert name: NN half RVD at Position9
  Species: Synthetic
  Mutation: no
  Cloning method: Restriction Enzyme; 5′ cloning site Unknown (unknown if destroyed)
Terms and licenses: Academic/Nonprofit Terms; Industry Terms: Not Available to Industry
Depositor comments: RVD is inserted into TA site of TetR T vector
How to cite: RVD-hG9 was a gift from Bin Shen (Addgene plasmid # 173367 ; http://n2t.net/addgene:173367 ; RRID:Addgene_173367)
