>Addgene plasmid #173367 | RVD-hG9 | depositor partial sequence | sequence record 336322 | RVD flanked by two Bsa I sites
GGTCTCGTTCCAACAATGGCGGCAGGCCGGCGCTGGAGAGCATTGTTGCCCAGTTATCTCGCCCTGATCC
GGCGTTGGCCGCGTGAGACC
